Addgene plasmid #66443: MTNR1A-Tango
Purpose: Expression of G protein-coupled receptors for PRESTO-Tango: parallel receptorome expression and screening via transcriptional output, with transcriptional activation following arrestin translocation
Depositing lab: Bryan Roth. Publication: PRESTO-Tango as an open-source resource for interrogation of the druggable human GPCRome. Kroeze WK, Sassano MF, Huang XP, Lansu K, McCorvy JD, Giguere PM, Sciaky N, Roth BL. Nat Struct Mol Biol. 2015 May;22(5):362-9. doi: 10.1038/nsmb.3014. Epub 2015 Apr 20. PubMed 25895059.
Backbone
  Vector backbone: empty Tango
  Backbone size w/o insert (bp): 6632
  Vector type: Mammalian Expression
  Selectable markers: Neomycin (select with G418)
Growth in bacteria
  Bacterial resistance: Ampicillin, 100 μg/mL
  Growth temperature: 37°C
  Growth strain: DH5alpha
  Copy number: High Copy
Gene/Insert
  Gene/Insert name: MTNR1A
  Species: H. sapiens (human)
  Insert size (bp): 1050
  Entrez Gene: MTNR1A (a.k.a. MEL-1A-R, MT1)
  Promoter: CMV
  Tag / fusion protein: FLAG (N terminal on backbone)
  Cloning method: Restriction Enzyme; 5′ cloning site NotI (not destroyed); 3′ cloning site XhoI (unknown if destroyed)
  Sequencing primers: 5′ CMV-F; 3′ Tet-R
Terms and licenses: Academic/Nonprofit Terms; Industry Terms: Not Available to Industry
Depositor comments: Please note: Most of the PRESTO-Tango vectors do not contain the XhoI cut site downstream of the tTA sequence and instead carry an XbaI site. If you need to perform an XhoI digest we recommend sequencing with a forward primer at the C-terminus of tTA to determine which of the two sites is present. Suggested primer: 5-gagctccacttagacggcgagg-3. Original backbone was pcDNA3.1(+). These plasmids were generated as part of the Illuminating the Druggable Genome (IDG) program sponsored by the NIH Common Fund. The goal of this program is to identify, gather, and distribute information and resources for proteins that currently are not well-studied yet belong to commonly drug-targeted protein families: protein kinases, non-olfactory G-protein coupled receptors (GPCRs), and ion channels. The IDG program is designed to develop fundamental research tools for understudied proteins, elucidate their function, and disseminate the IDG-related resources and data to the greater scientific community.
How to cite: MTNR1A-Tango was a gift from Bryan Roth (Addgene plasmid # 66443 ; http://n2t.net/addgene:66443 ; RRID:Addgene_66443)
