[The description below was written by a language model from this plasmid's Addgene catalogue record.]
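Description:
MTNR1A-Tango is a mammalian expression plasmid from the PRESTO-Tango collection, a set of G protein-coupled receptor constructs built for parallel screening of receptor activation through a transcriptional readout. It is based on an "empty Tango" backbone of about 6.6 kb that was itself derived from pcDNA3.1(+). In bacteria it is maintained as a high-copy plasmid under ampicillin selection, and it carries a neomycin resistance marker so that transfected mammalian cells can be selected with G418.

The payload is the human MTNR1A gene, encoding the melatonin receptor 1A (MT1), as an insert of about 1.05 kb expressed from the CMV promoter. A FLAG tag supplied by the backbone sits at the receptor's N terminus, which allows detection of the expressed protein. The depositor notes and sequencing primers indicate that a tTA (tetracycline transactivator) sequence lies downstream of the receptor, consistent with the Tango design stated in the record: transcriptional activation follows arrestin translocation to the activated receptor, so that ligand engagement is converted into reporter gene expression. The record does not list the other elements linking receptor to tTA, and no feature table is provided to confirm them.

The insert was cloned between NotI and XhoI, but the depositor cautions that most vectors in this series carry an XbaI site rather than XhoI downstream of tTA, so the 3′ site should be verified by sequencing. The plasmid was produced within the Illuminating the Druggable Genome program and is used to profile compounds for activity at MT1 via arrestin recruitment.
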