>Addgene plasmid #66443 | MTNR1A-Tango | depositor partial sequence | sequence record 113499 | empty Tango
GACGGATCGGGAGATCTCCCGATCCCCTATGGTGCACTCTCAGTACAATCTGCTCTGATGCCGCATAGTT
AAGCCAGTATCTGCTCCCTGCTTGTGTGTTGGAGGTCGCTGAGTAGTGCGCGAGCAAAATTTAAGCTACA
ACAAGGCAAGGCTTGACCGACAATTGCATGAAGAATCTGCTTAGGGTTAGGCGTTTTGCGCTGCTTCGCG
ATGTACGGGCCAGATATACGCGTTGACATTGATTATTGACTAGTTATTAATAGTAATCAATTACGGGGTC
ATTAGTTCATAGCCCATATATGGAGTTCCGCGTTACATAACTTACGGTAAATGGCCCGCCTGGCTGACCG
CCCAACGACCCCCGCCCATTGACGTCAATAATGACGTATGTTCCCATAGTAACGCCAATAGGGACTTTCC
ATTGACGTCAATGGGTGGAGTATTTACGGTAAACTGCCCACTTGGCAGTACATCAAGTGTATCATATGCC
AAGTACGCCCCCTATTGACGTCAATGACGGTAAATGGCCCGCCTGGCATTATGCCCAGTACATGACCTTA
TGGGACTTTCCTACTTGGCAGTACATCTACGTATTAGTCATCGCTATTACCATGGTGATGCGGTTTTGGC
AGTACATCAATGGGCGTGGATAGCGGTTTGACTCACGGGGATTTCCAAGTCTCCACCCCATTGACGTCAA
TGGGAGTTTGTTTTGGCACCAAAATCAACGGGACTTTCCAAAATGTCGTAACAACTCCGCCCCATTGACG
CAAATGGGCGGTAGGCGTGTACGGTGGGAGGTCTATATAAGCAGAGCTCTCTGGCTAACTAGAGAACCCA
CTGCTTACTGGCTTATCGAAATTAATACGACTCACTATAGGGAGACCCAAGCTGGCTAGCGTTTAAACTT
AAGCTTGGTACCGAGCTCGGATCCACTAGTCCAGTGTGGTGGAATTCTGCAGATATCCAGCACAGTGGCG
GCCGCGCCACCATGAAGACGATCATCGCCCTGAGCTACATCTTCTGCCTGGTATTCGCCGACTACAAGGA
CGATGATGACGCCAGCATCGATACCGGTGGACGCACCCCACCCAGCCTGGGTCCCCAAGATGAGTCCTGC
ACCACCGCCAGCTCCTCCCTGGCCAAGGACACTTCATCGACCGGTGAGAACCTGTACTTCCAGCTAAGAT
TAGATAAAAGTAAAGTGATTAACAGCGCATTAGAGCTGCTTAATGAGGTCGGAATCGAAGGTTTAACAAC
CCGTAAACTCGCCCAGAAGCTAGGTGTAGAGCAGCCTACATTGTATTGGCATGTAAAAAATAAGCGGGCT
TTGCTCGACGCCTTAGCCATTGAGATGTTAGATAGGCACCATACTCACTTTTGCCCTTTAGAAGGGGAAA
GCTGGCAAGATTTTTTACGTAATAACGCTAAAAGTTTTAGATGTGCTTTACTAAGTCATCGCGATGGAGC
AAAAGTACATTTAGGTACACGGCCTACAGAAAAACAGTATGAAACTCTCGAAAATCAATTAGCCTTTTTA
TGCCAACAAGGTTTTTCACTAGAGAATGCATTATATGCACTCAGCGCTGTGGGGCATTTTACTTTAGGTT
GCGTATTGGAAGATCAAGAGCATCAAGTCGCTAAAGAAGAAAGGGAAACACCTACTACTGATAGTATGCC
GCCATTATTACGACAAGCTATCGAATTATTTGATCACCAAGGTGCAGAGCCAGCCTTCTTATTCGGCCTT
GAATTGATCATATGCGGATTAGAAAAACAACTTAAATGTGAAAGTGGGTCCGCGTACAGCCGCGCGCGTA
CGAAAAACAATTACGGGTCTACCATCGAGGGCCTGCTCGATCTCCCGGACGACGACGCCCCCGAAGAGGC
GGGGCTGGCGGCTCCGCGCCTGTCCTTTCTCCCCGCGGGACACACGCGCAGACTGTCGACGGCCCCCCCG
ACCGATGTCAGCCTGGGGGACGAGCTCCACTTAGACGGCGAGGACGTGGCGATGGCGCATGCCGACGCGC
TAGACGATTTCGATCTGGACATGTTGGGGGACGGGGATTCCCCGGGTCCGGGATTTACCCCCCACGACTC
CGCCCCCTACGGCGCTCTGGATATGGCCGACTTCGAGTTTGAGCAGATGTTTACCGATGCCCTTGGAATT
GACGAGTACGGTGGGTAGCTCGAGTCTAGAGGGCCCGTTTAAACCCGCTGATCAGCCTCGACTGTGCCTT
CTAGTTGCCAGCCATCTGTTGTTTGCCCCTCCCCCGTGCCTTCCTTGACCCTGGAAGGTGCCACTCCCAC
TGTCCTTTCCTAATAAAATGAGGAAATTGCATCGCATTGTCTGAGTAGGTGTCATTCTATTCTGGGGGGT
GGGGTGGGGCAGGACAGCAAGGGGGAGGATTGGGAAGACAATAGCAGGCATGCTGGGGATGCGGTGGGCT
CTATGGCTTCTGAGGCGGAAAGAACCAGCTGGGGCTCTAGGGGGTATCCCC
[124 nt withheld, positions 2502-2625]
C
[91 nt withheld, positions 2627-2717]
A
[49 nt withheld, positions 2719-2767]
CCTTTGACGTTGGAGTCCACGTTCTTT
[37 nt withheld, positions 2795-2831]
ACCCTATCTCGGTCTATTCTTTTGATTTATAAGGGATTTTGCCGATTTCGGCCTATTGGTTAAAAAATGA
GCTGATTTAACAAAAATTTAACGCGAATTAATTCTGTGGAATGTGTGTCAGTTAGGGTGTGGAAAGTCCC
CAGGCTCCCCAGCAGGCAGAAGTATGCAAAGCATGCATCTCAATTAGTCAGCAACCAGGTGTGGAAAGTC
CCCAGGCTCCCCAGCAGGCAGAAGTATGCAAAGCATGCATCTCAATTAGTCAGCAACCATAGTCCCGCCC
CTAACTCCGCCCATCCCGCCCCTAACTCCGCCCAGTTCCGCCCATTCTCCGCCCCATGGCTGACTAATTT
TTTTTATTTATGCAGAGGCCGAGGCCGCCTCTGCCTCTGAGCTATTCCAGAAGTAGTGAGGAGGCTTTTT
TGGAGGCCTAGGCTTTTGCAAAAAGCTCCCGGGAGCTTGTATATCCATTTTCGGATCTGATCAAGAGACA
GGATGAGGATCGTTTCGCATGATTGAACAAGATGGATTGCACGCAGGTTCTCCGGCCGCTTGGGTGGAGA
GGCTATTCGGCTATGACTGGGCACAACAGACAATCGGCTGCTCTGATGCCGCCGTGTTCCGGCTGTCAGC
GCAGGGGCGCCCGGTTCTTTTTGTCAAGACCGACCTGTCCGGTGCCCTGAATGAACTGCAGGACGAGGCA
GCGCGGCTATCGTGGCTGGCCACGACGGGCGTTCCTTGCGCAGCTGTGCTCGACGTTGTCACTGAAGCGG
GAAGGGACTGGCTGCTATTGGGCGAAGTGCCGGGGCAGGATCTCCTGTCATCTCACCTTGCTCCTGCCGA
GAAAGTATCCATCATGGCTGATGCAATGCGGCGGCTGCATACGCTTGATCCGGCTACCTGCCCATTCGAC
CACCAAGCGAAACATCGCATCGAGCGAGCACGTACTCGGATGGAAGCCGGTCTTGTCGATCAGGATGATC
TGGACGAAGAGCATCAGGGGCTCGCGCCAGCCGAACTGTTCGCCAGGCTCAAGGCGCGCATGCCCGACGG
CGAGGATCTCGTCGTGACCCATGGCGATGCCTGCTTGCCGAATATCATGGTGGAAAATGGCCGCTTTTCT
GGATTCATCGACTGTGGCCGGCTGGGTGTGGCGGACCGCTATCAGGACATAGCGTTGGCTACCCGTGATA
TTGCTGAAGAGCTTGGCGGCGAATGGGCTGACCGCTTCCTCGTGCTTTACGGTATCGCCGCTCCCGATTC
GCAGCGCATCGCCTTCTATCGCCTTCTTGACGAGTTCTTCTGAGCGGGACTCTGGGGTTCGAAATGACCG
ACCAAGCGACGCCCAACCTGCCATCACGAGATTTCGATTCCACCGCCGCCTTCTATGAAAGGTTGGGCTT
CGGAATCGTTTTCCGGGACGCCGGCTGGATGATCCTCCAGCGCGGGGATCTCATGCTGGAGTTCTTCGCC
CACCCCAACTTGTTTATTGCAGCTTATAATGGTTACAAATAAAGCAATAGCATCACAAATTTCACAAATA
AAGCATTTTTTTCACTGCATTCTAGTTGTGGTTTGTCCAAACTCATCAATGTATCTTATCATGTCTGTAT
ACCGTCGACCTCTAGCTAGAGCTTGGCGTAATCATGGTCATAGCTGTTTCCTGTGTGAAATTGTTATCCG
CTCACAATTCCACACAACATACGAGCCGGAAGCATAAAGTGTAAAGCCTGGGGTGCCTAATGAGTGAGCT
AACTCACATTAATTGCGTTGCGCTCACTGCCCGCTTTCCAGTCGGGAAACCTGTCGTGCCAGCTGCATTA
ATGAATCGGCCAACGCGCGGGGAGAGGCGGTTTGCGTATTGGGCGCTCTTCCGCTTCCTCGCTCACTGAC
TCGCTGCGCTCGGTCGTTCGGCTGCGGCGAGCGGTATCAGCTCACTCAAAGGCGGTAATACGGTTATCCA
CAGAATCAGGGGATAACGCAGGAAAGAACATGTGAGCAAAAGGCCAGCAAAAGGCCAGGAACCGTAAAAA
GGCCGCGTTGCTGGCGTTTTTCCATAGGCTCCGCCCCCCTGACGAGCATCACAAAAATCGACGCTCAAGT
CAGAGGTGGCGAAACCCGACAGGACTATAAAGATACCAGGCGTTTCCCCCTGGAAGCTCCCTCGTGCGCT
CTCCTGTTCCGACCCTGCCGCTTACCGGATACCTGTCCGCCTTTCTCCCTTCGGGAAGCGTGGCGCTTTC
TCATAGCTCACGCTGTAGGTATCTCAGTTCGGTGTAGGTCGTTCGCTCCAAGCTGGGCTGTGTGCACGAA
CCCCCCGTTCAGCCCGACCGCTGCGCCTTATCCGGTAACTATCGTCTTGAGTCCAACCCGGTAAGACACG
ACTTATCGCCACTGGCAGCAGCCACTGGTAACAGGATTAGCAGAGCGAGGTATGTAGGCGGTGCTACAGA
GTTCTTGAAGTGGTGGCCTAACTACGGCTACACTAGAAGAACAGTATTTGGTATCTGCGCTCTGCTGAAG
CCAGTTACCTTCGGAAAAAGAGTTGGTAGCTCTTGATCCGGCAAACAAACCACCGCTGGTAGCGGTTTTT
TTGTTTGCAAGCAGCAGATTACGCGCAGAAAAAAAGGATCTCAAGAAGATCCTTTGATCTTTTCTACGGG
GTCTGACGCTCAGTGGAACGAAAACTCACGTTAAGGGATTTTGGTCATGAGATTATCAAAAAGGATCTTC
ACCTAGATCCTTTTAAATTAAAAATGAAGTTTTAAATCAATCTAAAGTATATATGAGTAAACTTGGTCTG
ACAGTTACCAATGCTTAATCAGTGAGGCACCTATCTCAGCGATCTGTCTATTTCGTTCATCCATAGTTGC
CTGACTCCCCGTCGTGTAGATAACTACGATACGGGAGGGCTTACCATCTGGCCCCAGTGCTGCAATGATA
CCGCGAGACCCACGCTCACCGGCTCCAGATTTATCAGCAATAAACCAGCCAGCCGGAAGGGCCGAGCGCA
GAAGTGGTCCTGCAACTTTATCCGCCTCCATCCAGTCTATTAATTGTTGCCGGGAAGCTAGAGTAAGTAG
TTCGCCAGTTAATAGTTTGCGCAACGTTGTTGCCATTGCTACAGGCATCGTGGTGTCACGCTCGTCGTTT
GGTATGGCTTCATTCAGCTCCGGTTCCCAACGATCAAGGCGAGTTACATGATCCCCCATGTTGTGCAAAA
AAGCGGTTAGCTCCTTCGGTCCTCCGATCGTTGTCAGAAGTAAGTTGGCCGCAGTGTTATCACTCATGGT
TATGGCAGCACTGCATAATTCTCTTACTGTCATGCCATCCGTAAGATGCTTTTCTGTGACTGGTGAGTAC
TCAACCAAGTCATTCTGAGAATAGTGTATGCGGCGACCGAGTTGCTCTTGCCCGGCGTCAATACGGGATA
ATACCGCGCCACATAGCAGAACTTTAAAAGTGCTCATCATTGGAAAACGTTCTTCGGGGCGAAAACTCTC
AAGGATCTTACCGCTGTTGAGATCCAGTTCGATGTAACCCACTCGTGCACCCAACTGATCTTCAGCATCT
TTTACTTTCACCAGCGTTTCTGGGTGAGCAAAAACAGGAAGGCAAAATGCCGCAAAAAAGGGAATAAGGG
CGACACGGAAATGTTGAATACTCATACTCTTCCTTTTTCAATATTATTGAAGCATTTATCAGGGTTATTG
TCTCATGAGCGGATACATATTTGAATGTATTTAGAAAAATAAACAAATAGGGGTTCCGCGCACATTTCCC
CGAAAAGTGCCACCTGACGTC
