>Addgene plasmid #66443 | MTNR1A-Tango | depositor partial sequence | sequence record 113500 | MTNR1A
[1050 nt withheld, positions 1-1050]
