>Addgene plasmid #66443 | MTNR1A-Tango | addgene partial sequence | sequence record 120297 | CMV-F 5'-CGCAAATGGGCGGTAGGCGTG-3'
GCTCTCTGGCTAACTAGAGAACCCACTGCTTACTGGCTTATCGAAATTAATACGACTCACTATAGGGAGA
CCCAAGCTGGCTAGCGTTTAAACTTAAGCTTGGTACCGAGCTCGGATCCACTAGTCCAGTGTGGTGGAAT
TCTGCAGATATCCAGCACAGTGGCGGCCGCGCCACCATGAAGACGATCATCGCCCTGAGCTACATCTTCT
GCCTGGTATTCGCCGACTACAAGGACGATGATGACGCCAGCATCGAT
[658 nt withheld, positions 258-915]
