>Addgene plasmid #66443 | MTNR1A-Tango | addgene partial sequence | sequence record 120298 | Tet-R 5'-GGCGAGTTTACGGGTTGTTA-3'
GCTCTAATGCGCTGTTAATCACTTTACTTTTATCTAATCTTAGCTGGAAGTACAGGTTCTCACCGGTCGA
TGAAGTGTCCTTGGCCAGGGAGGAGCTGGCGGTGGTGCAGGACTCATCTTGGGGACCCAGGCTGGGTGGG
GTGCGTCCACCGGTATCGAT
[825 nt withheld, positions 161-985]
